Addgene plasmid #176958: PCBP3_pcDNA6.2/EmGFP-Bsd
Purpose: Mammalian expression vector encoding PCBP3 and EmGFP-Bsd
Depositing lab: Roger Reeves. Depositing organization: Johns Hopkins University and School of Medicine. Publication: Overexpression screen of chromosome 21 genes reveals modulators of Sonic hedgehog signaling relevant to Down syndrome. Moyer AJ, Fernandez FX, Li Y, Klinedinst DK, Florea LD, Kazuki Y, Oshimura M, Reeves RH. Dis Model Mech. 2023 Apr 1;16(4):dmm049712. doi: 10.1242/dmm.049712. Epub 2023 Apr 13. PubMed 36995257.
Backbone
  Vector backbone: pcDNA6.2/EmGFP-Bsd/V5-DEST
  Backbone manufacturer: Invitrogen (V36620)
  Backbone size w/o insert (bp): 5983
  Vector type: Mammalian Expression
  Selectable markers: EmGFP fused to Blasticidin (bsd)-resistance marker
Growth in bacteria
  Bacterial resistance: Ampicillin, 100 μg/mL
  Growth temperature: 37°C
  Growth strain: DH5alpha
  Copy number: High Copy
Gene/Insert
  Gene/Insert name: PCBP3 (alt names: PCBP3OT; ALPHA-CP3)
  Species: H. sapiens (human)
  Insert size (bp): 942
  Entrez Gene: PCBP3 (a.k.a. ALPHA-CP3)
  Promoter: CMV
  Cloning method: Gateway Cloning
  Sequencing primers: 5′ T7; 3′ V5 reverse
Resource information
  A portion of this plasmid was derived from a plasmid made by: Derived from Addgene #53957
Terms and licenses: Academic/Nonprofit Terms; Industry Terms: Not Available to Industry
Depositor comments: RRP1 (BC012061) expressed under the control of CMV promoter and EmGFP-Bsd under the control of PGK
How to cite: PCBP3_pcDNA6.2/EmGFP-Bsd was a gift from Roger Reeves (Addgene plasmid # 176958 ; http://n2t.net/addgene:176958 ; RRID:Addgene_176958)
