[The description below was written by a language model from this plasmid's Addgene catalogue record and pLannotate feature annotations shown in this document.]
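Description:
PCBP3_pcDNA6.2/EmGFP-Bsd is a mammalian expression plasmid built by Gateway recombination into the Invitrogen pcDNA6.2/EmGFP-Bsd/V5-DEST destination vector. It is maintained in E. coli through a high-copy ColE1/pUC-type origin and an ampicillin resistance gene (β-lactamase with its own promoter), and it also carries an f1 origin for single-stranded DNA production. The sequenced record is about 6.9 kb.

The payload is a roughly 0.94 kb human PCBP3 open reading frame, encoding a poly(rC)-binding protein that binds single-stranded nucleic acids. The annotation software matched this CDS to the mouse orthologue, which most likely reflects sequence conservation, since the catalogue lists the species as human. The ORF sits between attB1 and attB2 sites left by the Gateway reaction and is driven by the CMV immediate early enhancer and promoter. A T7 promoter lies upstream, and a V5 epitope tag and an HSV TK polyadenylation signal lie downstream. The record does not state whether the insert reads through into the V5 tag.

A second, independent cassette uses the mouse PGK promoter, plus the bacterial EM7 promoter, to express Emerald GFP fused to blasticidin S deaminase, terminated by an SV40 poly(A) signal. This lets transfected cells be identified by green fluorescence and selected with blasticidin. The short LTR, bleomycin-resistance, bGH and lacI fragments in the table appear to be incidental partial matches to backbone sequence.

The depositor comment names RRP1 rather than PCBP3, which conflicts with the rest of the record and the feature table. The plasmid comes from an overexpression screen of chromosome 21 genes for modulators of Sonic hedgehog signaling relevant to Down syndrome.
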