Features (pLannotate 1.2.2; 26 found; start..end, strand, type, name):
      1..380     +  enhancer       CMV enhancer: human cytomegalovirus immediate early enhancer
    381..584     +  promoter       CMV promoter: human cytomegalovirus (CMV) immediate early promoter
    580..613     +  LTR            5' LTR (truncated) (fragment): truncated 5' long terminal repeat (LTR) from HIV-1
    629..647     +  promoter       T7 promoter: promoter for bacteriophage T7 RNA polymerase
    678..698     +  protein_bind   attB1: mutant version of attB; core recombination site for the Gateway® BP reaction BP Clonase™
    698..1642    +  CDS            Pcbp3 (fragment): PCBP3_MOUSE - Experimental evidence at protein level: Swiss-Prot protein existence level 1. Single-stranded nucleic acid binding protein that binds preferentially to oligo dC. From Mus musculus (Mouse).
   1647..1671    -  protein_bind   attB2: mutant version of attB; recombination site for the Gateway® BP reaction BP Clonase™
   1697..1738    +  CDS            V5 tag: epitope tag from simian virus 5
   1822..1870    +  polyA_signal   HSV TK poly(A) signal: herpes simplex virus thymidine kinase polyadenylation signal (Cole and Stacy, 1985)
   1961..1977    -  polyA_signal   bGH poly(A) signal (fragment): bovine growth hormone polyadenylation signal
   2072..2500    +  rep_origin     f1 ori (sequence partly withheld): f1 bacteriophage origin of replication; arrow indicates direction of (+) strand synthesis
   2515..3003    +  promoter       PGK promoter: mouse phosphoglycerate kinase 1 promoter
   3017..3064    +  promoter       EM7 promoter: synthetic bacterial promoter&nbsp
   3083..3799    +  CDS            Emerald: Emerald is a basic (constitutively fluorescent) green fluorescent protein published in 1998, derived from Aequorea victoria. It is reported to be a very rapidly-maturing weak dimer.
   3799..4195    +  CDS            BSD (fragment): blasticidin S deaminase; Aspergillus terreus BSD; confers resistance to blasticidin
   4196..4223    +  CDS            BleoR (fragment): antibiotic-binding protein; Sh ble from Streptoalloteichus hindustanus; confers resistance to bleomycin, phleomycin, and Zeocin™
   4233..4358    +  CDS            ble (fragment): BLE_KLEPN - Experimental evidence at protein level: Swiss-Prot protein existence level 1. Binding protein with a strong affinity to the bleomycin family of antibiotics. Binds to CL990; an antimitotic-antibiotic compound. From Klebsiella pneumoniae.
   4353..4474    +  polyA_signal   SV40 poly(A) signal: SV40 polyadenylation signal
   4547..4563    -  protein_bind   lac operator: The lac repressor binds to the lac operator to inhibit transcription in E. coli. This inhibition can be relieved by adding lactose or isopropyl-β-D-thiogalactopyranoside (IPTG). lac repressor encoded by lacI
   4571..4601    -  promoter       lac promoter: promoter for the E. coli lac operon
   4616..4637    -  protein_bind   CAP binding site: CAP binding activates transcription in the presence of cAMP. E. coli catabolite activator protein
   4650..4742    -  CDS            lacI (fragment): lac repressor; lacI; The lac repressor binds to the lac operator to inhibit transcription in E. coli. This inhibition can be relieved by adding lactose or isopropyl-β-D-thiogalactopyranoside (IPTG).
   4925..5513    -  rep_origin     ori: high-copy-number ColE1/pMB1/pBR322/pUC origin of replication
   5684..6544    -  CDS            AmpR: β-lactamase; bla; confers resistance to ampicillin, carbenicillin, and related antibiotics
   6545..6649    -  promoter       AmpR promoter: bla
   6708..6760    -  misc_feature   bom (fragment): basis of mobility region from pBR322
>Addgene plasmid #176958 | PCBP3_pcDNA6.2/EmGFP-Bsd | addgene full sequence | sequence record 349715 | Addgene NGS Result
GACATTGATTATTGACTAGTTATTAATAGTAATCAATTACGGGGTCATTAGTTCATAGCCCATATATGGA
GTTCCGCGTTACATAACTTACGGTAAATGGCCCGCCTGGCTGACCGCCCAACGACCCCCGCCCATTGACG
TCAATAATGACGTATGTTCCCATAGTAACGCCAATAGGGACTTTCCATTGACGTCAATGGGTGGAGTATT
TACGGTAAACTGCCCACTTGGCAGTACATCAAGTGTATCATATGCCAAGTACGCCCCCTATTGACGTCAA
TGACGGTAAATGGCCCGCCTGGCATTATGCCCAGTACATGACCTTATGGGACTTTCCTACTTGGCAGTAC
ATCTACGTATTAGTCATCGCTATTACCATGGTGATGCGGTTTTGGCAGTACATCAATGGGCGTGGATAGC
GGTTTGACTCACGGGGATTTCCAAGTCTCCACCCCATTGACGTCAATGGGAGTTTGTTTTGGCACCAAAA
TCAACGGGACTTTCCAAAATGTCGTAACAACTCCGCCCCATTGACGCAAATGGGCGGTAGGCGTGTACGG
TGGGAGGTCTATATAAGCAGAGCTCTCTGGCTAACTAGAGAACCCACTGCTTACTGGCTTATCGAAATTA
ATACGACTCACTATAGGGAGACCCAAGCTGGCTAGTTAAGCTATCAACAAGTTTGTACAAAAAAGCAGGC
ACCATGGAGTCCAAGGTCTCAGAAGGTGGCCTGAATGTGACCCTCACCATCCGCCTGCTGATGCATGGAA
AGGAAGTTGGAAGCATCATCGGGAAGAAAGGAGAAACTGTGAAGAAGATGCGTGAGGAGAGTGGTGCAAG
GATCAACATCTCAGAGGGAAACTGCCCAGAGAGGATTGTGACCATCACAGGCCCCACAGACGCCATCTTC
AAGGCCTTTGCCATGATCGCATACAAGTTTGAGGAGGATATCATCAACTCCATGAGCAACAGCCCTGCCA
CCAGCAAGCCCCCAGTGACGCTGAGGCTGGTGGTGCCTGCCAGCCAGTGCGGGTCCCTGATCGGCAAAGG
AGGCTCCAAGATCAAGGAGATCAGGGAGTCCACAGGTGCCCAGGTGCAGGTGGCTGGGGACATGCTGCCC
AACTCCACGGAGCGAGCGGTGACCATCTCGGGGACCCCAGATGCCATCATCCAGTGCGTCAAGCAGATCT
GTGTGGTCATGCTGGAGGCCTACACAATCCAGGGACAGTATGCCATCCCTCACCCGGATTTGACCAAGCT
CCACCAGTTGGCCATGCAGCAAACCCCCTTTCCTCCCCTCGGACAGACCAACCCCGCTTTCCCCGGAGAA
AAGCTGCCTTTACACTCCTCCGAAGAAGCTCAAAATCTGATGGGCCAGTCATCAGGTCTGGACGCCAGCC
CACCGGCCAGCACTCATGAGCTCACCATTCCCAATGATCTAATAGGCTGCATAATTGGACGCCAAGGGAC
CAAAATCAATGAAATTCGACAGATGTCTGGAGCTCAGATCAAAATCGCCAACGCCACGGAAGGGTCCTCA
GAGCGTCAGATCACCATCACGGGGACCCCGGCCAACATCAGCCTTGCCCAGTATCTCATCAACGCCAGGC
TGACGTCCGAGGTCACCGGGATGGGCACGCTGTAGAACCCAGCTTTCTTGTACAAAGTGGTTGATCTAGA
GGGCCCGCGGTTCGAAGGTAAGCCTATCCCTAACCCTCTCCTCGGTCTCGATTCTACGCGTACCGGTTAG
TAATGAGTTTAAACGGGGGAGGCTAACTGAAACACGGAAGGAGACAATACCGGAAGGAACCCGCGCTATG
ACGGCAATAAAAAGACAGAATAAAACGCACGGGTGTTGGGTCGTTTGTTCATAAACGCGGGGTTCGGTCC
CAGGGCTGGCACTCTGTCGATACCCCACCGAGACCCCATTGGGGCCAATACGCCCGCGTTTCTTCCTTTT
CCCCACCCCACCCCCCAAGTTCGGGTGAAGGCCCAGGGCTCGCAGCCAACGTCGGGGCGGCAGGCCCTGC
CATAGCAGATCTGCGCAGCTGGGGCTCTAGGGGGTATCCCC
[124 nt withheld, positions 2072-2195]
C
[91 nt withheld, positions 2197-2287]
A
[49 nt withheld, positions 2289-2337]
CCTTTGACGTTGGAGTCCACGTTCTTT
[37 nt withheld, positions 2365-2401]
ACCCTATCTCGGTCTATTCTTTTGATTTATAAGGGATTTTGCCGATTTCGGCCTATTGGTTAAAAAATGA
GCTGATTTAACAAAAATTTAACGCGAATTATCCTCGAGCTACCGGGTAGGGGAGGCGCTTTTCCCAAGGC
AGTCTGGAGCATGCGCTTTAGCAGCCCCGCTGGGCACTTGGCGCTACACAAGTGGCCTCTGGCCTCGCAC
ACATTCCACATCCACCGGTAGGCGCCAACCGGCTCCGTTCTTTGGTGGCCCCTTCGCGCCACCTTCTACT
CCTCCCCTAGTCAGGAAGTTCCCCCCCGCCCCGCAGCTCGCGTCGTGCAGGACGTGACAAATGGAAGTAG
CACGTCTCACTAGTCTCGTGCAGATGGACAGCACCGCTGAGCAATGGAAGCGGGTAGGCCTTTGGGGCAG
CGGCCAATAGCAGCTTTGCTCCTTCGCTTTCTGGGCTCAGAGGCTGGGAAGGGGTGGGGCTCAGGGGCGG
GCTCAGGGGCGGGGCGGGCGCCCGAAGGTCCTCCGGAGGCCCGGCATTCTGCACGCTTCAAAAGCGCACG
TCTGCCGCGCTGTTCTCCTCTTCCTCATCTCCGGGCCTTTCGACTCTAGACACGTGTTGACAATTAATCA
TCGGCATAGTATATCGGCATAGTATAATACGACAAGGTGAGGAACTAAACCATGGTGAGCAAGGGCGAGG
AGCTGTTCACCGGGGTGGTGCCCATCCTGGTCGAGCTGGACGGCGACGTAAACGGCCACAAGTTCAGCGT
GTCCGGCGAGGGCGAGGGCGATGCCACCTACGGCAAGCTGACCCTGAAGTTCATCTGCACCACCGGCAAG
CTGCCCGTGCCCTGGCCCACCCTCGTGACCACCTTCACCTACGGCGTGCAGTGCTTCGCCCGCTACCCCG
ACCACATGAAGCAGCACGACTTCTTCAAGTCCGCCATGCCCGAAGGCTACGTCCAGGAGCGCACCATCTT
CTTCAAGGACGACGGCAACTACAAGACCCGCGCCGAGGTGAAGTTCGAGGGCGACACCCTGGTGAACCGC
ATCGAGCTGAAGGGCATCGACTTCAAGGAGGACGGCAACATCCTGGGGCACAAGCTGGAGTACAACTACA
ACAGCCACAAGGTCTATATCACCGCCGACAAGCAGAAGAACGGCATCAAGGTGAACTTCAAGACCCGCCA
CAACATCGAGGACGGCAGCGTGCAGCTCGCCGACCACTACCAGCAGAACACCCCCATCGGCGACGGCCCC
GTGCTGCTGCCCGACAACCACTACCTGAGCACCCAGTCCGCCCTGAGCAAAGACCCCAACGAGAAGCGCG
ATCACATGGTCCTGCTGGAGTTCGTGACCGCCGCCGGGATCACTCTCGGCATGGACGAGCTGTACAAGGC
CAAGCCTTTGTCTCAAGAAGAATCCACCCTCATTGAAAGAGCAACGGCTACAATCAACAGCATCCCCATC
TCTGAAGACTACAGCGTCGCCAGCGCAGCTCTCTCTAGCGACGGCCGCATCTTCACTGGTGTCAATGTAT
ATCATTTTACTGGGGGACCTTGTGCAGAACTCGTGGTGCTGGGCACTGCTGCTGCTGCGGCAGCTGGCAA
CCTGACTTGTATCGTCGCGATCGGAAATGAGAACAGGGGCATCTTGAGCCCCTGCGGACGGTGCCGACAG
GTGCTTCTCGATCTGCATCCTGGGATCAAAGCCATAGTGAAGGACAGTGATGGACAGCCGACGGCAGTTG
GGATTCGTGAATTGCTGCCCTCTGGTTATGTGTGGGAGGGCTAAGCACTTCGTGGCCGAGGAGCAGGACT
GACACGTGCTACGAGATTTCGATTCCACCGCCGCCTTCTATGAAAGGTTGGGCTTCGGAATCGTTTTCCG
GGACGCCGGCTGGATGATCCTCCAGCGCGGGGATCTCATGCTGGAGTTCTTCGCCCACCCCAACTTGTTT
ATTGCAGCTTATAATGGTTACAAATAAAGCAATAGCATCACAAATTTCACAAATAAAGCATTTTTTTCAC
TGCATTCTAGTTGTGGTTTGTCCAAACTCATCAATGTATCTTATCATGTCTGTATACCGTCGACCTCTAG
CTAGAGCTTGGCGTAATCATGGTCATAGCTGTTTCCTGTGTGAAATTGTTATCCGCTCACAATTCCACAC
AACATACGAGCCGGAAGCATAAAGTGTAAAGCCTGGGGTGCCTAATGAGTGAGCTAACTCACATTAATTG
CGTTGCGCTCACTGCCCGCTTTCCAGTCGGGAAACCTGTCGTGCCAGCTGCATTAATGAATCGGCCAACG
CGCGGGGAGAGGCGGTTTGCGTATTGGGCGCTCTTCCGCTTCCTCGCTCACTGACTCGCTGCGCTCGGTC
GTTCGGCTGCGGCGAGCGGTATCAGCTCACTCAAAGGCGGTAATACGGTTATCCACAGAATCAGGGGATA
ACGCAGGAAAGAACATGTGAGCAAAAGGCCAGCAAAAGGCCAGGAACCGTAAAAAGGCCGCGTTGCTGGC
GTTTTTCCATAGGCTCCGCCCCCCTGACGAGCATCACAAAAATCGACGCTCAAGTCAGAGGTGGCGAAAC
CCGACAGGACTATAAAGATACCAGGCGTTTCCCCCTGGAAGCTCCCTCGTGCGCTCTCCTGTTCCGACCC
TGCCGCTTACCGGATACCTGTCCGCCTTTCTCCCTTCGGGAAGCGTGGCGCTTTCTCATAGCTCACGCTG
TAGGTATCTCAGTTCGGTGTAGGTCGTTCGCTCCAAGCTGGGCTGTGTGCACGAACCCCCCGTTCAGCCC
GACCGCTGCGCCTTATCCGGTAACTATCGTCTTGAGTCCAACCCGGTAAGACACGACTTATCGCCACTGG
CAGCAGCCACTGGTAACAGGATTAGCAGAGCGAGGTATGTAGGCGGTGCTACAGAGTTCTTGAAGTGGTG
GCCTAACTACGGCTACACTAGAAGAACAGTATTTGGTATCTGCGCTCTGCTGAAGCCAGTTACCTTCGGA
AAAAGAGTTGGTAGCTCTTGATCCGGCAAACAAACCACCGCTGGTAGCGGTGGTTTTTTTGTTTGCAAGC
AGCAGATTACGCGCAGAAAAAAAGGATCTCAAGAAGATCCTTTGATCTTTTCTACGGGGTCTGACGCTCA
GTGGAACGAAAACTCACGTTAAGGGATTTTGGTCATGAGATTATCAAAAAGGATCTTCACCTAGATCCTT
TTAAATTAAAAATGAAGTTTTAAATCAATCTAAAGTATATATGAGTAAACTTGGTCTGACAGTTACCAAT
GCTTAATCAGTGAGGCACCTATCTCAGCGATCTGTCTATTTCGTTCATCCATAGTTGCCTGACTCCCCGT
CGTGTAGATAACTACGATACGGGAGGGCTTACCATCTGGCCCCAGTGCTGCAATGATACCGCGAGACCCA
CGCTCACCGGCTCCAGATTTATCAGCAATAAACCAGCCAGCCGGAAGGGCCGAGCGCAGAAGTGGTCCTG
CAACTTTATCCGCCTCCATCCAGTCTATTAATTGTTGCCGGGAAGCTAGAGTAAGTAGTTCGCCAGTTAA
TAGTTTGCGCAACGTTGTTGCCATTGCTACAGGCATCGTGGTGTCACGCTCGTCGTTTGGTATGGCTTCA
TTCAGCTTCGGTTCCCAACGATCAAGGCGAGTTACATGATCCCCCATGTTGTGCAAAAAAGCGGTTAGCT
CCTTCGGTCCTCCGATCGTTGTCAGAAGTAAGTTGGCCGCAGTGTTATCACTCATGGTTATGGCAGCACT
GCATAATTCTCTTACTGTCATGCCATCCGTAAGATGCTTTTCTGTGACTGGTGAGTACTCAACCAAGTCA
TTCTGAGAATAGTGTATGCGGCGACCGAGTTGCTCTTGCCCGGCGTCAATACGGGATAATACCGCGCCAC
ATAGCAGAACTTTAAAAGTGCTCATCATTGGAAAACGTTCTTCGGGGCGAAAACTCTCAAGGATCTTACC
GCTGTTGAGATCCAGTTCGATGTAACCCACTCGTGCACCCAACTGATCTTCAGCATCTTTTACTTTCACC
AGCGTTTCTGGGTGAGCAAAAACAGGAAGGCAAAATGCCGCAAAAAAGGGAATAAGGGCGACACGGAAAT
GTTGAATACTCATACTCTTCCTTTTTCAATATTATTGAAGCATTTATCAGGGTTATTGTCTCATGAGCGG
ATACATATTTGAATGTATTTAGAAAAATAAACAAATAGGGGTTCCGCGCACATTTCCCCGAAAAGTGCCA
CCTGACGTCGACGGATCGGGAGATCTCCCGATCCCCTATGGTGCACTCTCAGTACAATCTGCTCTGATGC
CGCATAGTTAAGCCAGTATCTGCTCCCTGCTTGTGTGTTGGAGGTCGCTGAGTAGTGCGCGAGCAAAATT
TAAGCTACAACAAGGCAAGGCTTGACCGACAATTGCATGAAGAATCTGCTTAGGGTTAGGCGTTTTGCGC
TGCTTCGCGATGTACGGGCCAGATATACGCGTT
